>Addgene plasmid #119801 | CP1012-CBEmax | addgene full sequence | sequence record 241019 | Addgene NGS Result
TAGTTAAGCCAGTATCTGCTCCCTGCTTGTGTGTTGGAGGTCGCTGAGTAGTGCGCGAGCAAAATTTAAG
CTACAACAAGGCAAGGCTTGACCGACAATTGCATGAAGAATCTGCTTAGGGTTAGGCGTTTTGCGCTGCT
TCGCGATGTACGGGCCAGATATACGCGTTGACATTGATTATTGACTAGTTATTAATAGTAATCAATTACG
GGGTCATTAGTTCATAGCCCATATATGGAGTTCCGCGTTACATAACTTACGGTAAATGGCCCGCCTGGCT
GACCGCCCAACGACCCCCGCCCATTGACGTCAATAATGACGTATGTTCCCATAGTAACGCCAATAGGGAC
TTTCCATTGACGTCAATGGGTGGAGTATTTACGGTAAACTGCCCACTTGGCAGTACATCAAGTGTATCAT
ATGCCAAGTACGCCCCCTATTGACGTCAATGACGGTAAATGGCCCGCCTGGCATTATGCCCAGTACATGA
CCTTATGGGACTTTCCTACTTGGCAGTACATCTACGTATTAGTCATCGCTATTACCATGGTGATGCGGTT
TTGGCAGTACATCAATGGGCGTGGATAGCGGTTTGACTCACGGGGATTTCCAAGTCTCCACCCCATTGAC
GTCAATGGGAGTTTGTTTTGGCACCAAAATCAACGGGACTTTCCAAAATGTCGTAACAACTCCGCCCCAT
TGACGCAAATGGGCGGTAGGCGTGTACGGTGGGAGGTCTATATAAGCAGAGCTGGTTTAGTGAACCGTCA
GATCCGCTAGAGATCCGCGGCCGCTAATACGACTCACTATAGGGAGAGCCGCCACCATGAAACGGACAGC
CGACGGAAGCGAGTTCGAGTCACCAAAGAAGAAGCGGAAAGTCTCCTCAGAGACTGGGCCTGTCGCCGTC
GATCCAACCCTGCGCCGCCGGATTGAACCTCACGAGTTTGAAGTGTTCTTTGACCCCCGGGAGCTGAGAA
AGGAGACATGCCTGCTGTACGAGATCAACTGGGGAGGCAGGCACTCCATCTGGAGGCACACCTCTCAGAA
CACAAATAAGCACGTGGAGGTGAACTTCATCGAGAAGTTTACCACAGAGCGGTACTTCTGCCCCAATACC
AGATGTAGCATCACATGGTTTCTGAGCTGGTCCCCTTGCGGAGAGTGTAGCAGGGCCATCACCGAGTTCC
TGTCCAGATATCCACACGTGACACTGTTTATCTACATCGCCAGGCTGTATCACCACGCAGACCCAAGGAA
TAGGCAGGGCCTGCGCGATCTGATCAGCTCCGGCGTGACCATCCAGATCATGACAGAGCAGGAGTCCGGC
TACTGCTGGCGGAACTTCGTGAATTATTCTCCTAGCAACGAGGCCCACTGGCCTAGGTACCCACACCTGT
GGGTGCGCCTGTACGTGCTGGAGCTGTATTGCATCATCCTGGGCCTGCCCCCTTGTCTGAATATCCTGCG
GAGAAAGCAGCCCCAGCTGACCTTCTTTACAATCGCCCTGCAGTCTTGTCACTATCAGAGGCTGCCACCC
CACATCCTGTGGGCCACAGGCCTGAAGTCTGGAGGATCTAGCGGAGGATCCTCTGGCAGCGAGACACCAG
GAACAAGCGAGTCAGCAACACCAGAGAGCAGTGGCGGCAGCAGCGGCGGCAGCGACTACAAGGTGTACGA
CGTGCGGAAGATGATCGCCAAGAGCGAGCAGGAAATCGGCAAGGCTACCGCCAAGTACTTCTTCTACAGC
AACATCATGAACTTTTTCAAGACCGAGATTACCCTGGCCAACGGCGAGATCCGGAAGCGGCCTCTGATCG
AGACAAACGGCGAAACCGGGGAGATCGTGTGGGATAAGGGCCGGGATTTTGCCACCGTGCGGAAAGTGCT
GAGCATGCCCCAAGTGAATATCGTGAAAAAGACCGAGGTGCAGACAGGCGGCTTCAGCAAAGAGTCTATC
CTGCCCAAGAGGAACAGCGATAAGCTGATCGCCAGAAAGAAGGACTGGGACCCTAAGAAGTACGGCGGCT
TCGACAGCCCCACCGTGGCCTATTCTGTGCTGGTGGTGGCCAAAGTGGAAAAGGGCAAGTCCAAGAAACT
GAAGAGTGTGAAAGAGCTGCTGGGGATCACCATCATGGAAAGAAGCAGCTTCGAGAAGAATCCCATCGAC
TTTCTGGAAGCCAAGGGCTACAAAGAAGTGAAAAAGGACCTGATCATCAAGCTGCCTAAGTACTCCCTGT
TCGAGCTGGAAAACGGCCGGAAGAGAATGCTGGCCTCTGCCGGCGAACTGCAGAAGGGAAACGAACTGGC
CCTGCCCTCCAAATATGTGAACTTCCTGTACCTGGCCAGCCACTATGAGAAGCTGAAGGGCTCCCCCGAG
GATAATGAGCAGAAACAGCTGTTTGTGGAACAGCACAAGCACTACCTGGACGAGATCATCGAGCAGATCA
GCGAGTTCTCCAAGAGAGTGATCCTGGCCGACGCTAATCTGGACAAAGTGCTGTCCGCCTACAACAAGCA
CCGGGATAAGCCCATCAGAGAGCAGGCCGAGAATATCATCCACCTGTTTACCCTGACCAATCTGGGAGCC
CCTGCCGCCTTCAAGTACTTTGACACCACCATCGACCGGAAGAGGTACACCAGCACCAAAGAGGTGCTGG
ACGCCACCCTGATCCACCAGAGCATCACCGGCCTGTACGAGACACGGATCGACCTGTCTCAGCTGGGAGG
CGACGGCGGATCAGGAGGCTCTGGCGGTTCAGGTGGATCAGGCGGTAGCGGAGGTTCAGGTGGTGACAAG
AAGTACAGCATCGGCCTGGCCATCGGCACCAACTCTGTGGGCTGGGCCGTGATCACCGACGAGTACAAGG
TGCCCAGCAAGAAATTCAAGGTGCTGGGCAACACCGACCGGCACAGCATCAAGAAGAACCTGATCGGAGC
CCTGCTGTTCGACAGCGGCGAAACAGCCGAGGCCACCCGGCTGAAGAGAACCGCCAGAAGAAGATACACC
AGACGGAAGAACCGGATCTGCTATCTGCAAGAGATCTTCAGCAACGAGATGGCCAAGGTGGACGACAGCT
TCTTCCACAGACTGGAAGAGTCCTTCCTGGTGGAAGAGGATAAGAAGCACGAGCGGCACCCCATCTTCGG
CAACATCGTGGACGAGGTGGCCTACCACGAGAAGTACCCCACCATCTACCACCTGAGAAAGAAACTGGTG
GACAGCACCGACAAGGCCGACCTGCGGCTGATCTATCTGGCCCTGGCCCACATGATCAAGTTCCGGGGCC
ACTTCCTGATCGAGGGCGACCTGAACCCCGACAACAGCGACGTGGACAAGCTGTTCATCCAGCTGGTGCA
GACCTACAACCAGCTGTTCGAGGAAAACCCCATCAACGCCAGCGGCGTGGACGCCAAGGCCATCCTGTCT
GCCAGACTGAGCAAGAGCAGACGGCTGGAAAATCTGATCGCCCAGCTGCCCGGCGAGAAGAAGAATGGCC
TGTTCGGAAACCTGATTGCCCTGAGCCTGGGCCTGACCCCCAACTTCAAGAGCAACTTCGACCTGGCCGA
GGATGCCAAACTGCAGCTGAGCAAGGACACCTACGACGACGACCTGGACAACCTGCTGGCCCAGATCGGC
GACCAGTACGCCGACCTGTTTCTGGCCGCCAAGAACCTGTCCGACGCCATCCTGCTGAGCGACATCCTGA
GAGTGAACACCGAGATCACCAAGGCCCCCCTGAGCGCCTCTATGATCAAGAGATACGACGAGCACCACCA
GGACCTGACCCTGCTGAAAGCTCTCGTGCGGCAGCAGCTGCCTGAGAAGTACAAAGAGATTTTCTTCGAC
CAGAGCAAGAACGGCTACGCCGGCTACATTGACGGCGGAGCCAGCCAGGAAGAGTTCTACAAGTTCATCA
AGCCCATCCTGGAAAAGATGGACGGCACCGAGGAACTGCTCGTGAAGCTGAACAGAGAGGACCTGCTGCG
GAAGCAGCGGACCTTCGACAACGGCAGCATCCCCCACCAGATCCACCTGGGAGAGCTGCACGCCATTCTG
CGGCGGCAGGAAGATTTTTACCCATTCCTGAAGGACAACCGGGAAAAGATCGAGAAGATCCTGACCTTCC
GCATCCCCTACTACGTGGGCCCTCTGGCCAGGGGAAACAGCAGATTCGCCTGGATGACCAGAAAGAGCGA
GGAAACCATCACCCCCTGGAACTTCGAGGAAGTGGTGGACAAGGGCGCTTCCGCCCAGAGCTTCATCGAG
CGGATGACCAACTTCGATAAGAACCTGCCCAACGAGAAGGTGCTGCCCAAGCACAGCCTGCTGTACGAGT
ACTTCACCGTGTATAACGAGCTGACCAAAGTGAAATACGTGACCGAGGGAATGAGAAAGCCCGCCTTCCT
GAGCGGCGAGCAGAAAAAGGCCATCGTGGACCTGCTGTTCAAGACCAACCGGAAAGTGACCGTGAAGCAG
CTGAAAGAGGACTACTTCAAGAAAATCGAGTGCTTCGACTCCGTGGAAATCTCCGGCGTGGAAGATCGGT
TCAACGCCTCCCTGGGCACATACCACGATCTGCTGAAAATTATCAAGGACAAGGACTTCCTGGACAATGA
GGAAAACGAGGACATTCTGGAAGATATCGTGCTGACCCTGACACTGTTTGAGGACAGAGAGATGATCGAG
GAACGGCTGAAAACCTATGCCCACCTGTTCGACGACAAAGTGATGAAGCAGCTGAAGCGGCGGAGATACA
CCGGCTGGGGCAGGCTGAGCCGGAAGCTGATCAACGGCATCCGGGACAAGCAGTCCGGCAAGACAATCCT
GGATTTCCTGAAGTCCGACGGCTTCGCCAACAGAAACTTCATGCAGCTGATCCACGACGACAGCCTGACC
TTTAAAGAGGACATCCAGAAAGCCCAGGTGTCCGGCCAGGGCGATAGCCTGCACGAGCACATTGCCAATC
TGGCCGGCAGCCCCGCCATTAAGAAGGGCATCCTGCAGACAGTGAAGGTGGTGGACGAGCTCGTGAAAGT
GATGGGCCGGCACAAGCCCGAGAACATCGTGATCGAAATGGCCAGAGAGAACCAGACCACCCAGAAGGGA
CAGAAGAACAGCCGCGAGAGAATGAAGCGGATCGAAGAGGGCATCAAAGAGCTGGGCAGCCAGATCCTGA
AAGAACACCCCGTGGAAAACACCCAGCTGCAGAACGAGAAGCTGTACCTGTACTACCTGCAGAATGGGCG
GGATATGTACGTGGACCAGGAACTGGACATCAACCGGCTGTCCGACTACGATGTGGACCATATCGTGCCT
CAGAGCTTTCTGAAGGACGACTCCATCGACAACAAGGTGCTGACCAGAAGCGACAAGAACCGGGGCAAGA
GCGACAACGTGCCCTCCGAAGAGGTCGTGAAGAAGATGAAGAACTACTGGCGGCAGCTGCTGAACGCCAA
GCTGATTACCCAGAGAAAGTTCGACAATCTGACCAAGGCCGAGAGAGGCGGCCTGAGCGAACTGGATAAG
GCCGGCTTCATCAAGAGACAGCTGGTGGAAACCCGGCAGATCACAAAGCACGTGGCACAGATCCTGGACT
CCCGGATGAACACTAAGTACGACGAGAATGACAAGCTGATCCGGGAAGTGAAAGTGATCACCCTGAAGTC
CAAGCTGGTGTCCGATTTCCGGAAGGATTTCCAGTTTTACAAAGTGCGCGAGATCAACAACTACCACCAC
GCCCACGACGCCTACCTGAACGCCGTCGTGGGAACCGCCCTGATCAAAAAGTACCCTAAGCTGGAAAGCG
AGTTCGTGTACGGCAGCGGCGGGAGCGGCGGGAGCGGGGGGAGCACTAATCTGAGCGACATCATTGAGAA
GGAGACTGGGAAACAGCTGGTCATTCAGGAGTCCATCCTGATGCTGCCTGAGGAGGTGGAGGAAGTGATC
GGCAACAAGCCAGAGTCTGACATCCTGGTGCACACCGCCTACGACGAGTCCACAGATGAGAATGTGATGC
TGCTGACCTCTGACGCCCCCGAGTATAAGCCTTGGGCCCTGGTCATCCAGGATTCTAACGGCGAGAATAA
GATCAAGATGCTGAGCGGAGGATCCGGAGGATCTGGAGGCAGCACCAACCTGTCTGACATCATCGAGAAG
GAGACAGGCAAGCAGCTGGTCATCCAGGAGAGCATCCTGATGCTGCCCGAAGAAGTCGAAGAAGTGATCG
GAAACAAGCCTGAGAGCGATATCCTGGTCCATACCGCCTACGACGAGAGTACCGACGAAAATGTGATGCT
GCTGACATCCGACGCCCCAGAGTATAAGCCCTGGGCTCTGGTCATCCAGGATTCCAACGGAGAGAACAAA
ATCAAAATGCTGTCTGGCGGCTCAAAAAGAACCGCCGACGGCAGCGAATTCGAGCCCAAGAAGAAGAGGA
AAGTCTAACCGGTCATCATCACCATCACCATTGAGTTTAAACCCGCTGATCAGCCTCGACTGTGCCTTCT
AGTTGCCAGCCATCTGTTGTTTGCCCCTCCCCCGTGCCTTCCTTGACCCTGGAAGGTGCCACTCCCACTG
TCCTTTCCTAATAAAATGAGGAAATTGCATCGCATTGTCTGAGTAGGTGTCATTCTATTCTGGGGGGTGG
GGTGGGGCAGGACAGCAAGGGGGAGGATTGGGAAGACAATAGCAGGCATGCTGGGGATGCGGTGGGCTCT
ATGGCTTCTGAGGCGGAAAGAACCAGCTGGGGCTCGATACCGTCGACCTCTAGCTAGAGCTTGGCGTAAT
CATGGTCATAGCTGTTTCCTGTGTGAAATTGTTATCCGCTCACAATTCCACACAACATACGAGCCGGAAG
CATAAAGTGTAAAGCCTAGGGTGCCTAATGAGTGAGCTAACTCACATTAATTGCGTTGCGCTCACTGCCC
GCTTTCCAGTCGGGAAACCTGTCGTGCCAGCTGCATTAATGAATCGGCCAACGCGCGGGGAGAGGCGGTT
TGCGTATTGGGCGCTCTTCCGCTTCCTCGCTCACTGACTCGCTGCGCTCGGTCGTTCGGCTGCGGCGAGC
GGTATCAGCTCACTCAAAGGCGGTAATACGGTTATCCACAGAATCAGGGGATAACGCAGGAAAGAACATG
TGAGCAAAAGGCCAGCAAAAGGCCAGGAACCGTAAAAAGGCCGCGTTGCTGGCGTTTTTCCATAGGCTCC
GCCCCCCTGACGAGCATCACAAAAATCGACGCTCAAGTCAGAGGTGGCGAAACCCGACAGGACTATAAAG
ATACCAGGCGTTTCCCCCTGGAAGCTCCCTCGTGCGCTCTCCTGTTCCGACCCTGCCGCTTACCGGATAC
CTGTCCGCCTTTCTCCCTTCGGGAAGCGTGGCGCTTTCTCATAGCTCACGCTGTAGGTATCTCAGTTCGG
TGTAGGTCGTTCGCTCCAAGCTGGGCTGTGTGCACGAACCCCCCGTTCAGCCCGACCGCTGCGCCTTATC
CGGTAACTATCGTCTTGAGTCCAACCCGGTAAGACACGACTTATCGCCACTGGCAGCAGCCACTGGTAAC
AGGATTAGCAGAGCGAGGTATGTAGGCGGTGCTACAGAGTTCTTGAAGTGGTGGCCTAACTACGGCTACA
CTAGAAGAACAGTATTTGGTATCTGCGCTCTGCTGAAGCCAGTTACCTTCGGAAAAAGAGTTGGTAGCTC
TTGATCCGGCAAACAAACCACCGCTGGTAGCGGTGGTTTTTTTGTTTGCAAGCAGCAGATTACGCGCAGA
AAAAAAGAATCTCAAGAAGATCCTTTGATCTTTTCTACGGGGTCTGACACTCAGTGGAACGAAAACTCAC
GTTAAGGGATTTTGGTCATGAGATTATCAAAAAGGATCTTCACCTAGATCCTTTTAAATTAAAAATGAAG
TTTTAAATCAATCTAAAGTATATATGAGTAAACTTGGTCTGACAGTTACCAATGCTTAATCAGTGAGGCA
CCTATCTCAGCGATCTGTCTATTTCGTTCATCCATAGTTGCCTGACTCCCCGTCGTGTAGATAACTACGA
TACGGGAGGGCTTACCATCTGGCCCCAGTGCTGCAATGATACCGCGAGACCCACGCTCACCGGCTCCAGA
TTTATCAGCAATAAACCAGCCAGCCGGAAGGGCCGAGCGCAGAAGTGGTCCTGCAACTTTATCCGCCTCC
ATCCAGTCTATTAATTGTTGCCGGGAAGCTAGAGTAAGTAGTTCGCCAGTTAATAGTTTGCGCAACGTTG
TTGCCATTGCTACAGGCATCGTGGTGTCACGCTCGTCGTTTGGTATGGCTTCATTCAGCTCCGGTTCCCA
ACGATCAAGGCGAGTTACATGATCCCCCATGTTGTGCAAAAAAGCGGTTAGCTCCTTCGGTCCTCCGATC
GTTGTCAGAAGTAAGTTGGCCGCAGTGTTATCACTCATGGTTATGGCAGCACTGCATAATTCTCTTACTG
TCATGCCATCCGTAAGATGCTTTTCTGTGACTGGTGAGTACTCAACCAAGTCATTCTGAGAATAGTGTAT
GCGGCGACCGAGTTGCTCTTGCCCGGCGTCAATACGGGATAATACCGCGCCACATAGCAGAACTTTAAAA
GTGCTCATCATTGGAAAACGTTCTTCGGGGCGAAAACTCTCAAGGATCTTACCGCTGTTGAGATCCAGTT
CGATGTAACCCACTCGTGCACCCAACTGATCTTCAGCATCTTTTACTTTCACCAGCGTTTCTGGGTGAGC
AAAAACAGGAAGGCAAAATGCCGCAAAAAAGGGAATAAGGGCGACACGGAAATGTTGAATACTCATACTC
TTCCTTTTTCAATATTATTGAAGCATTTATCAGGGTTATTGTCTCATGAGCGGATACATATTTGAATGTA
TTTAGAAAAATAAACAAATAGGGGTTCCGCGCACATTTCCCCGAAAAGTGCCACCTGACGTCGACGGATC
GGGAGATCGATCTCCCGATCCCCTAGGGTCGACTCTCAGTACAATCTGCTCTGATGCCGCA
Features (pLannotate 1.2.2; 19 found; start..end, strand, type, name):
    170..549     +  enhancer       CMV enhancer: human cytomegalovirus immediate early enhancer
    550..753     +  promoter       CMV promoter: human cytomegalovirus (CMV) immediate early promoter
    795..813     +  promoter       T7 promoter: promoter for bacteriophage T7 RNA polymerase
    884..1567    +  CDS            Apobec1: ABEC1_RAT - Experimental evidence at protein level: Swiss-Prot protein existence level 1. Catalytic component of the apolipoprotein B mRNA editing enzyme complex which is responsible for the postranscriptional editing of a CAA codon for Gln to a UAA codon for stop in the APOB mRNA. May also play a role in the epigenetic regulation of gene expression by participating in DNA demethylation. From Rattus norvegicus (Rat).
   1662..2734    +  CDS            Cas9(C) (fragment): C-terminal portion of Streptococcus pyogenes Cas9 (Zetsche et al., 2015)
   2795..4396    +  CDS            dCas9(N): N-terminal portion of catalytically inactive Streptococcus pyogenes dCas9 carrying the D10A mutation (Zetsche et al., 2015)
   4397..5824    +  CDS            Cas9(C) (fragment): C-terminal portion of Streptococcus pyogenes Cas9 (Zetsche et al., 2015)
   6134..6382    +  CDS            UGI: UNGI_BPPB2 - Experimental evidence at protein level: Swiss-Prot protein existence level 1. This protein binds specifically and reversibly to the host uracil-DNA glycosylase, preventing removal of uracil residues from PBS2 DNA by the host uracil-excision repair system. From Bacillus phage PBS2 (Bacteriophage PBS2).
   6500..6724    +  polyA_signal   bGH poly(A) signal: bovine growth hormone polyadenylation signal
   6728..6749    +  promoter       SV40 promoter (fragment): SV40 enhancer and early promoter
   6754..6770    +  misc_feature   MCS (fragment): pBluescript multiple cloning site
   6819..6835    -  protein_bind   lac operator: The lac repressor binds to the lac operator to inhibit transcription in E. coli. This inhibition can be relieved by adding lactose or isopropyl-β-D-thiogalactopyranoside (IPTG). lac repressor encoded by lacI
   6843..6873    -  promoter       lac promoter: promoter for the E. coli lac operon
   6888..6909    -  protein_bind   CAP binding site: CAP binding activates transcription in the presence of cAMP. E. coli catabolite activator protein
   6922..7014    -  CDS            lacI (fragment): lac repressor; lacI; The lac repressor binds to the lac operator to inhibit transcription in E. coli. This inhibition can be relieved by adding lactose or isopropyl-β-D-thiogalactopyranoside (IPTG).
   7197..7785    -  rep_origin     ori: high-copy-number ColE1/pMB1/pBR322/pUC origin of replication
   7956..8816    -  CDS            AmpR: β-lactamase; bla; confers resistance to ampicillin, carbenicillin, and related antibiotics
   8817..8921    -  promoter       AmpR promoter: bla
   8992..15      -  misc_feature   bom (fragment) (across the origin): basis of mobility region from pBR322
