[The description below was written by a language model from this plasmid's Addgene catalogue record and pLannotate feature annotations shown in this document.]
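Description:
CP1012-CBEmax is a mammalian expression plasmid of about 9 kb encoding a cytosine (C-to-T) base editor built on a circularly permuted Cas9. The backbone is a pCMV vector with a pBR322/ColE1-type origin for propagation in E. coli and a β-lactamase gene under its own promoter for ampicillin selection. Short remnants of lac regulatory elements, a lacI fragment, an SV40 promoter fragment and a pBR322 bom fragment are also annotated, and appear to be backbone leftovers rather than functional parts. No mammalian selection marker is annotated, so the plasmid appears suited to transient transfection.

The single expression cassette is driven by the CMV immediate-early enhancer and promoter and terminated by the bovine growth hormone polyadenylation signal. A T7 promoter sits just upstream of the coding region, which would also permit in vitro transcription. The open reading frame begins with rat APOBEC1 cytidine deaminase, followed by Streptococcus pyogenes Cas9 nickase carrying the D10A mutation. The feature order shows the permutation. A C-terminal Cas9 segment comes first, then, after a short gap (presumably a linker joining the original termini), the N-terminal portion and the remainder of the protein. This is consistent with new termini placed near residue 1012, as the name indicates. The insert name specifies two copies of the phage PBS2 uracil glycosylase inhibitor (UGI) at the C-terminus, although the automated annotation flags only one; the unannotated stretch before it could hold the other copy. UGI blocks excision of the uracil produced by deamination, favouring a C-to-T outcome.

Guided by a separately supplied sgRNA, which this plasmid does not encode, the editor is used for targeted C•G-to-T•A conversion in mammalian cells. According to the associated publication, the circularly permuted Cas9 variants were developed to broaden the targeting scope of base editors.
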