Addgene plasmid #119801: CP1012-CBEmax
Purpose: C-to-T base editor
Depositing lab: David Liu. Publication: Circularly permuted and PAM-modified Cas9 variants broaden the targeting scope of base editors. Huang TP, Zhao KT, Miller SM, Gaudelli NM, Oakes BL, Fellmann C, Savage DF, Liu DR. Nat Biotechnol. 2019 May 20. pii: 10.1038/s41587-019-0134-y. doi: 10.1038/s41587-019-0134-y. PubMed 31110355.
Backbone
  Vector backbone: pCMV with a BR322 origin
  Vector type: Mammalian Expression
Growth in bacteria
  Bacterial resistance: Ampicillin, 100 μg/mL
  Growth temperature: 37°C
  Growth strain: Mach1
  Copy number: Unknown
Gene/Insert
  Gene/Insert name: rApobec1-nSpCas9 (CP1012) -UGI-UGI
  Cloning method: Unknown
Terms and licenses: Academic/Nonprofit Terms; Industry Terms: Not Available to Industry
How to cite: CP1012-CBEmax was a gift from David Liu (Addgene plasmid # 119801 ; http://n2t.net/addgene:119801 ; RRID:Addgene_119801)
